>Addgene plasmid #169077 | 10xHis-TEV-ATG5_ATG7_ATG10_ATG12_ATG16L1-TEV-mGFP-StrepII (Human autophagy E3(mGFP)-like enzyme) | addgene full sequence | sequence record 332050 | Addgene NGS Result
ATATTCCGGAGTAGGTCGCGAATCGATACTAGTGTTTAAACTGTTCCAATTAGATGGGTATACCCTAGGG
GTTATGATAGTTATTGCTCAGCGGTGGCAGCAGCCAACTCAGCTTCCTTTCGGGCTTTGTTAGCAGCCGG
ATCTTCTAGGCTCAAGCAGTGATCAGATCCAGACATGATAAGATACATTGATGAGTTTGGACAAACCACA
ACTAGAATGCAGTGAAAAAAATGCTTTATTTGTGAAATTTGTGATGCTATTGCTTTATTTGTAACCATTA
TAAGCTGCAATAAACAAGTTAACAACAACAATTGCATTCATTTTATGTTTCAGGTTCAGGGGGAGGTGTG
GGAGGTTTTTTAAAGCAAGTAAAACCTCTACAAATGTGGTATGGCTGATTATGATCCTCTAGTACTTCTC
GACAAGCTTGGTACCGCATGTCAGTGGTGGTGGTGGTGGTGCTCGAGTGCGGCCGCAAGCTTATATTCCC
CAGAACATCAGGTTAATGGCGTTAGTCCGTAGGTTGGGGAATAATGGAAATGTGGAGGAAGTTGTCTGGG
TAGGAGAGGTGTTCGGACAGCCATTGCAGAGGGGTTTCCAGCATTGGCTCGATTCCGTGGATCATGACCT
GGTTCTTCTTTTCTCCGTCCTCAGGGTCGATAGCTGATGGGCAGACCTCCTTCAGCAGGTCGCCCAGAGT
GTGCAGCTGACCGTCGGCAGCCACTGGTCTGAACAGCTTCTGGATGAAGGGCCTTTCGGTAGTGGTCTGG
TAGATACGGAAGGGGATGTAGCGGAAGCCGTTTTCCTCGGCAGGGTACTCCATCAGCTTACGGTTGATAG
CCCAGAACTGGTCGAAGCGGTCGTTTTGCAGACCCATCCACAGCTGCTTGTGGTCCTTCTTCTGCATTTC
GTTGATGACCTGGGACTTGTGCTTCAGGGCGTCAGCTTCCTTCATGCAGGACATGAAGTGGGCCTCGATA
GCGTCCTTTGAAGGGCAGTGCAGCAGGTCCTTCTCTGGGAAGCTCTTGAAGTGGACGGTGATGTTCCAAG
GCAGGGCAGAGCTGGAAGCCAGCAGGTCGAACAGCAGACCGATGGGGTAGTGCCACTTCAGAGGAGTTCC
TTCGTACTCGAACCAGATTTCAGAGATGTCCTCCTGCCTCATGACCTTCTGGAAGTGCTTCTTGACCTTG
TCGGTCACCAGAGTCAGGTAGCTGACTCTTGGCAGCAGCAGGTAGTAGGGTTCAGCCTCCCTCTCCGTAA
TCTCATCTTGGTACAGCGTGAAGCAGGTAGGAATGCGTCCGAACCAGACATCTCTCAGAACATCTTTATC
ATCCGTCATACCGGAGCCCTGGAAATACAGGTTTTCACCGCCATGGTGATGGTGATGGTGATGGTGATGG
TGCATGGTTTCGGACCGGGATCCGTCGCCCGATGGTGGGACGGTATGAATAATCCGGAATATTTATAGGT
TTTTTTATTACAAAACTGTTACGAAAACAGTAAAATACTTATTTATTTGCGAGATGGTTATCATTTTAAT
TATCTCCATGATCTATTAATATTCCGGAGTAGGTCGCGAATCGATACTAGTGTTTAAACAGGTGAAACCT
TGCGCTCGTTCGCCAGCCAGGACAGAAATGCCTCGACTTCGCTGCTGCCCAAGGTTGCCGGGTGACGCAC
ACCGTGGAAACGGATGAAGGCACGAACCCAGTTGACATAAGCCTGTTCGGTTCGTAAACTGTAATGCAAG
TAGCGTATGCGCTCACGCAACTGGTCCAGAACCTTGACCGAACGCAGCGGTGGTAACGGCGCAGTGGCGG
TTTTCATGGCTTGTTATGACTGTTTTTTTGTACAGTCTATGCCTCGGGCATCCAAGCAGCAAGCGCGTTA
CGCCGTGGGTCGATGTTTGATGTTATGGAGCAGCAACGATGTTACGCAGCAGCAACGATGTTACGCAGCA
GGGCAGTCGCCCTAAAACAAAGTTAGGTGGCTCAAGTATGGGCATCATTCGCACATGTAGGCTCGGCCCT
GACCAAGTCAAATCCATGCGGGCTGCTCTTGATCTTTTCGGTCGTGAGTTCGGAGACGTAGCCACCTACT
CCCAACATCAGCCGGACTCCGATTACCTCGGGAACTTGCTCCGTAGTAAGACATTCATCGCGCTTGCTGC
CTTCGACCAAGAAGCGGTTGTTGGCGCTCTCGCGGCTTACGTTCTGCCCAAGTTTGAGCAGCCGCGTAGT
GAGATCTATATCTATGATCTCGCAGTCTCCGGCGAGCACCGGAGGCAGGGCATTGCCACCGCGCTCATCA
ATCTCCTCAAGCATGAGGCCAACGCGCTTGGTGCTTATGTGATCTACGTGCAAGCAGATTACGGTGACGA
TCCCGCAGTGGCTCTCTATACAAAGTTGGGCATACGGGAAGAAGTGATGCACTTTGATATCGACCCAAGT
ACCGCCACCTAACAATTCGTTCAAGCCGAGATCGGCTTCCCGGCCGCGGAGTTGTTCGGTAAATTGTCAC
AACGCCGCGAATATAGTCTTTACCATGCCCTTGGCCACGCCCCTCTTTAATACGACGGGCAATTTGCACT
TCAGAAAATGAAGAGTTTGCTTTAGCCATAACAAAAGTCCAGTATGCTTTTTCACAGCATAACTGGACTG
ATTTCAGTTTACAACTATTCTGTCTAGTTTAAGACTTTATTGTCATAGTTTAGATCTATTTTGTTCAGTT
TAAGACTTTATTGTCCGCCCACACCCGCTTACGCAGGGCATCCATTTATTACTCAACCGTAACCGATTTT
GCCAGGTTACGCGGCTGGTCTATGCGGTGTGAAATACCGCACAGATGCGTAAGGAGAAAATACCGCATCA
GGCGCTCTTCCGCTTCCTCGCTCACTGACTCGCTGCGCTCGGTCGTTCGGCTGCGGCGAGCGGTATCAGC
TCACTCAAAGGCGGTAATACGGTTATCCACAGAATCAGGGGATAACGCAGGAAAGAACATGTGAGCAAAA
GGCCAGCAAAAGGCCAGGAACCGTAAAAAGGCCGCGTTGCTGGCGTTTTTCCATAGGCTCCGCCCCCCTG
ACGAGCATCACAAAAATCGACGCTCAAGTCAGAGGTGGCGAAACCCGACAGGACTATAAAGATACCAGGC
GTTTCCCCCTGGAAGCTCCCTCGTGCGCTCTCCTGTTCCGACCCTGCCGCTTACCGGATACCTGTCCGCC
TTTCTCCCTTCGGGAAGCGTGGCGCTTTCTCATAGCTCACGCTGTAGGTATCTCAGTTCGGTGTAGGTCG
TTCGCTCCAAGCTGGGCTGTGTGCACGAACCCCCCGTTCAGCCCGACCGCTGCGCCTTATCCGGTAACTA
TCGTCTTGAGTCCAACCCGGTAAGACACGACTTATCGCCACTGGCAGCAGCCACTGGTAACAGGATTAGC
AGAGCGAGGTATGTAGGCGGTGCTACAGAGTTCTTGAAGTGGTGGCCTAACTACGGCTACACTAGAAGGA
CAGTATTTGGTATCTGCGCTCTGCTGAAGCCAGTTACCTTCGGAAAAAGAGTTGGTAGCTCTTGATCCGG
CAAACAAACCACCGCTGGTAGCGGTGGTTTTTTTGTTTGCAAGCAGCAGATTACGCGCAGAAAAAAAGGA
TCTCAAGAAGATCCTTTGATCTTTTCTACGGGGTCTGACGCTCAGTGGAACGAAAACTCACGTTAAGGGA
TTTTGGTCATGAACAATAAAACTGTCTGCTTACATAAACAGTAATACAAGGGGTGTTATGAGCCATATTC
AACGGGAAACGTCTTGCTCTAGGCCGCGATTAAATTCCAACATGGATGCTGATTTATATGGGTATAAATG
GGCTCGCGATAATGTCGGGCAATCAGGTGCGACAATCTATCGATTGTATGGGAAGCCCGATGCGCCAGAG
TTGTTTCTGAAACATGGCAAAGGTAGCGTTGCCAATGATGTTACAGATGAGATGGTCAGACTAAACTGGC
TGACGGAATTTATGCCTCTTCCGACCATCAAGCATTTTATCCGTACTCCTGATGATGCATGGTTACTCAC
CACTGCGATCCCCGGGAAAACAGCATTCCAGGTATTAGAAGAATATCCTGATTCAGGTGAAAATATTGTT
GATGCGCTGGCAGTGTTCCTGCGCCGGTTGCATTCGATTCCTGTTTGTAATTGTCCTTTTAACAGCGATC
GCGTATTTCGTCTCGCTCAGGCGCAATCACGAATGAATAACGGTTTGGTTGATGCGAGTGATTTTGATGA
CGAGCGTAATGGCTGGCCTGTTGAACAAGTCTGGAAAGAAATGCATAAACTTTTGCCATTCTCACCGGAT
TCAGTCGTCACTCATGGTGATTTCTCACTTGATAACCTTATTTTTGACGAGGGGAAATTAATAGGTTGTA
TTGATGTTGGACGAGTCGGAATCGCAGACCGATACCAGGATCTTGCCATCCTATGGAACTGCCTCGGTGA
GTTTTCTCCTTCATTACAGAAACGGCTTTTTCAAAAATATGGTATTGATAATCCTGATATGAATAAATTG
CAGTTTCATTTGATGCTCGATGAGTTTTTCTAAGAATTCTTCACGACCACGCTGATGAGCTTTACCGCAG
TACGTTTGGCG
[124 nt withheld, positions 4632-4755]
CCCATTCGCCATTCAGGCTGCAAATAAGCGTTGATATTCAGTCAATTACAAACATTAATAACGAAGAGAT
GACAGAAAAATTTTCATTCTGTGACAGAGAAAAAGTAGCCGAAGATGACGGTTTGTCACATGGAGTTGGC
AGGATGTTTGATTAAAAACATAACAGGAAGAAAAATGCCCCGCTGTGGGCGGACAAAATAGTTGGGAACT
GGGAGGGGTGGAAATGGAGTTTTTAAGGATTATTTAGGGAAGAGTGACAAAATAGATGGGAACTGGGTGT
AGCGTCGTAAGCTAATACGAAAATTAAAAATGACAAAATAGTTTGGAACTAGATTTCACTTATCTGGTTG
TTTAAACATACCAGAACATCTTGCCTACTCAGCCTAGTCCAATTAGATGGGTATACCCTAGGGGTTATGA
TAGTTATTGCTCAGCGGTGGCAGCAGCCAACTCAGCTTCCTTTCGGGCTTTGTTAGCAGCCGGATCTTCT
AGGCTCAAGCAGTGATCAGATCCAGACATGATAAGATACATTGATGAGTTTGGACAAACCACAACTAGAA
TGCAGTGAAAAAAATGCTTTATTTGTGAAATTTGTGATGCTATTGCTTTATTTGTAACCATTATAAGCTG
CAATAAACAAGTTAACAACAACAATTGCATTCATTTTATGTTTCAGGTTCAGGGGGAGGTGTGGGAGGTT
TTTTAAAGCAAGTAAAACCTCTACAAATGTGGTATGGCTGATTATGATCCTCTAGTACTTCTCGACAAGC
TTGGTACCGCATGTCAGTGGTGGTGGTGGTGGTGCTCGAGTGCGGCCGCAAGCTTATATTCCCCAGAACA
TCAGGTTAATGGCGTTACTTCTCGAACTGCGGATGCGACCAGGCCGAGCCGCTGCCGCCGCCCTGAAAAT
ACAGGTTTTCGCCGCTGCCGCCCTTGTACAGCTCGTCCATGCCGAGAGTGATCCCGGCGGCGGTCACGAA
CTCCAGCAGGACCATGTGATCGCGCTTCTCGTTGGGGTCTTTGCTCAGCTTGGACTGGGTGCTCAGGTAG
TGGTTGTCGGGCAGCAGCACGGGGCCGTCGCCGATGGGGGTGTTCTGCTGGTAGTGGTCGGCGAGCTGCA
CGCTGCCGTCCTCGATGTTGTGGCGGATCTTGAAGTTCACCTTGATGCCGTTCTTCTGCTTGTCGGCCAT
GATATAGACGTTGTGGCTGTTGTAGTTGTACTCCAGCTTGTGCCCCAGGATGTTGCCGTCCTCCTTGAAG
TCGATGCCCTTCAGCTCGATGCGGTTCACCAGGGTGTCGCCCTCGAACTTCACCTCGGCGCGGGTCTTGT
AGTTGCCGTCGTCCTTGAAGAAGATGGTGCGCTCCTGGACGTAGCCTTCGGGCATGGCGGACTTGAAGAA
GTCGTGCTGCTTCATGTGGTCGGGGTAGCGGCTGAAGCACTGCACGCCGTAGGTCAGGGTGGTCACGAGG
GTGGGCCAGGGCACGGGCAGCTTGCCGGTGGTGCAGATGAACTTCAGGGTCAGCTTGCCGTAGGTGGCAT
CGCCCTCGCCCTCGCCGGACACGCTGAACTTGTGGCCGTTTACGTCGCCGTCCAGCTCGACCAGGATGGG
CACCACCCCGGTGAACAGCTCCTCGCCCTTGCTCACCATGCCGCCGCTGCCGCCGTATTGAGCCCAGAGC
ACCGCCTTACAGCCCTTATCCACTGAAACCACATGCGAACCGCTGGGGGACCAGGCCACAGCGTTGATAG
AGCTGGAGTGCTGCTTGGACAGGACCTTCTCCACCTTGCCAGTCAGCACAGACCAGATGTACAGTGAGCC
TTCAGCAGAACCGGCAGCGACGTAGCTACCGTCTGGGGAGAAGACCACTCTGGTCCAGTCTGATCCGCAC
TTGAAGCCGGGAGCAGAGAAAGTCTGCTTGATGGCGTTGGTGCGCAGGTCGATGACCTTCAGCAGGTCGT
CACGTGAGCAAGACAGCAGTTCAGTGCGCTCAGGGTTCAGGTCCAGAGCGGTGATCTTTCCCAGCAGTTC
CATCTCACGGACGATGCTCTCGGACCTGATGTCCCAGAAACGGATCTTCTTGTCGAAGTGTCCAGACATC
ACGCACTGTTCAGTGCAGACGATGTCGTTGCATGAAGAGCCGGCGAACACGGTCTTGATGCAGACCTTGC
TTCTCAGGTCCCACAGCTTCAGGGTCCTGTCGTGTGAGCCAGACACGATACGAGCGTTGTCCAGCAGGAA
CTTGGCTGACAGGACCTTGCCAGAGTGTCCAGTCAGGGTGTGGCGCAGTCTGTAGTCGTCCACAGTCCAG
ATCCTGCTAGCGAAGTCGTTGGAGGCAGCCAGCAGGTAGCTACCAGCGGAGTCGAACTCGATAGAGGTGA
TACCGGCGTTGCTTCCGGACAGTGAGCCCTTGAACTCGCACTTCTCTCCGAACACTTCCCACAGCTTGAC
CCTACGGTCCATACCTCCGGTGGCCAGCAGACGTGAACCAGGAGAGAACTGGACAGCGTTCACCTCTCCG
TCGTGGGCGTCGAAGACGCACAGAGCAGTAGCGGGGACGCGCACTTCCTTTCCGCTGCCAGGGTGGGTGT
CCACGTTGTCCTGAGGGACTGGGAAGCTGGACACAGAGCGTCTACCGAAGATGTTAGTGATGCTGTCCAG
CAGGCCACCAGCAGGCTGGGACAGCCTCTTGGTAGCAGCGCGGCTGATGGCTCTCACTGGGGAAGTTTCC
TCGGTGTGGTCGGAAGTCTCGTCCACGATCACTTCGATGTCGTCGTCCTGCTCGACGGGCAGAGGTTCCT
TGGCAGCTTCAGCCAGCTCCTTTTGCAGTCTGGCCTGCCTACGGCGTGAGTCCTTTTCGTTCTCAGCGTT
CAGTCTGTTAGCTTCCTGGGCCTTCTCAGCCATCCACCTGGTCACCAGCTCCTGGTTTTCCTCAGTGGTC
TTCCTCAGCTTGCCTTCCAGAGCAGTGAAGGTGATTTGCAGGGCGTCGTACTCGTCCTTCAGAGTCTGGT
TGGCGCGTTCCAGGTCGCACAGCTTGGTTCTCAGGTCCAGGCATTCAGTCTCCAGGTCGGAGATGGTTTG
CAGGCACTCGGCGATCTTAGCTTCGTTCATCTGCATCTCCCTGTCCTTACGCTGCATCTGGTTGTTCAGG
TCGATGACCAGCTGAGCCAGCTCACCACGCTTCTTGTGCAGTTCAGTCAGTTCCTCCTGGTGCTTGATGC
GCAGCTGGGCCATCTCTTGCAGCTGGTTGTCGTTCCAGGTGCCGTCGTGACCAGGGCTGATCTCGTGGCG
GTTGGGCACGTCGTGCTTTTCAGCTTGCAGCTTCTGGGCCAGGACTGAGTGCAGGTCAGACTTCTCCAGC
AGCTTGTTGTATTGCAGGATGATTTCCTCGAAAGCCTGTCTCTGCAATCTATCTCTTCTACGCAACTGTT
CGCTGATGTGACGCTTCCACCTGGGGAAATCCGCCGCCCTCAAACCGCTGCTCATGGTTTCGGACCGGGA
TCCGTCGCCCGATGGTGGGACGGTATGAATAATCCGGAATATTTATAGGTTTTTTTATTACAAAACTGTT
ACGAAAACAGTAAAATACTTATTTATTTGCGAGATGGTTATCATTTTAATTATCTCCATGATCTATTAAT
ATTCCGGAGTAGGTCGCGAATCGATACTAGTGTTTAAACGCAGCCAATTAGATGGGTATACCCTAGGGGT
TATGATAGTTATTGCTCAGCGGTGGCAGCAGCCAACTCAGCTTCCTTTCGGGCTTTGTTAGCAGCCGGAT
CTTCTAGGCTCAAGCAGTGATCAGATCCAGACATGATAAGATACATTGATGAGTTTGGACAAACCACAAC
TAGAATGCAGTGAAAAAAATGCTTTATTTGTGAAATTTGTGATGCTATTGCTTTATTTGTAACCATTATA
AGCTGCAATAAACAAGTTAACAACAACAATTGCATTCATTTTATGTTTCAGGTTCAGGGGGAGGTGTGGG
AGGTTTTTTAAAGCAAGTAAAACCTCTACAAATGTGGTATGGCTGATTATGATCCTCTAGTACTTCTCGA
CAAGCTTGGTACCGCATGTCAGTGGTGGTGGTGGTGGTGCTCGAGTGCGGCCGCAAGCTTATATTCCCCA
GAACATCAGGTTAATGGCGTTAGCCCCACGCTTGTGATTTGCAGTAATGGAGAACCAACTTGCCGTCGCT
TCCGAAACACTCGTACAGAGTACCCACTTCCTGGTCAGGAGATGGAGCGAAGGACTGGTTCACGTAGATG
AACAGCTGTTCAGAAGCCACCAGCTTCAGGAACTTCTTGATGAAGTCGATCAGACCCTGGATAGTACGGG
TCCTCTCCACAGCCCACTTCTTGGTCTTCATGATAGGAGTGTCACCGACAGCCTTCAGCAGGATGTCGAT
CTTCTTCTTAGTGTCACCAGCAGGCTCTTCAGTACCAGGTGAGACAGCGGCTGAAGAAGGTGGCTCAGGA
GTGGTAGTCTCGGGGCTAACATCTGTGAGTCCTTCGCCTCCTGCGGCAATGCTTGTGGGCAACTGCAAAA
CGCTCTGGGGCTCTTCGGCCATGGTTTCGGACCGGGATCCGTCGCCCGATGGTGGGACGGTATGAATAAT
CCGGAATATTTATAGGTTTTTTTATTACAAAACTGTTACGAAAACAGTAAAATACTTATTTATTTGCGAG
ATGGTTATCATTTTAATTATCTCCATGATCTATTAATATTCCGGAGTAGGTCGCGAATCGATACTAGTGT
TTAAACCTGACCAATTAGATGGGTATACCCTAGGGGTTATGATAGTTATTGCTCAGCGGTGGCAGCAGCC
AACTCAGCTTCCTTTCGGGCTTTGTTAGCAGCCGGATCTTCTAGGCTCAAGCAGTGATCAGATCCAGACA
TGATAAGATACATTGATGAGTTTGGACAAACCACAACTAGAATGCAGTGAAAAAAATGCTTTATTTGTGA
AATTTGTGATGCTATTGCTTTATTTGTAACCATTATAAGCTGCAATAAACAAGTTAACAACAACAATTGC
ATTCATTTTATGTTTCAGGTTCAGGGGGAGGTGTGGGAGGTTTTTTAAAGCAAGTAAAACCTCTACAAAT
GTGGTATGGCTGATTATGATCCTCTAGTACTTCTCGACAAGCTTGGTACCGCATGTCAGTGGTGGTGGTG
GTGGTGCTCGAGTGCGGCCGCAAGCTTATATTCCCCAGAACATCAGGTTAATGGCGTTAGGGCACGTTTC
TTTCGTCTTGGCTCGTCGCCTTTGCGTAGGACAATGGGAGGTTGAGGCCGACCACAGGACCGACGATGCT
CAGCCAGGAGGTGATGTAGTTCACGTTCTTGTTGATCTTCTGAGAGTTCTTCAGGACTGGAGTCATGAAC
TCGTTGGTCTTGCAGGGGTGCAGCACGAAGAAGGGCTGACCCAGGATAGGGTGCTCCTGCTGAGTGATGG
TGTCCCAAGGTCCTTGCAGCAGGCGCATCTTGTAGCATTCGTGCACTCCCTCCCAGATGTCCTTCAGAGT
CAGGGGACGGCCGTCCAGGAAGCTGGCCCTGAAGTACAGGACAGGCACCTGGTAGGAGCAGGAGTACAGG
ACGTGGTATTCGTACTTGATGACCTCGGAAGCGGCAGCGGTTTCGATGACCTCGCAGTCGTCCAGAGGCA
GCTCGAAAGCCTCCTCCATTGGCAGGCAAGTCTGACCGTGGGTGGAGGCTCCCAGGTGTGACATCACAGA
GCCGTTCTTGATCTGGAAGTGGATCTTGCACATGTAACCGTCTGAGCAGTCCTTGGAAGGGCGCCACTCC
CAACTATCTCCGATTTGCTGGGAATGTTTGATGAACTCCGCACAGTATCTTTGGAACGTCTTTTCTCCGA
TGAACTCGTCCTCCTCCATGGTTTCGGACCGGGATCCGTCGCCCGATGGTGGGACGGTATGAATAATCCG
GAATATTTATAGGTTTTTTTATTACAAAACTGTTACGAAAACAGTAAAATACTTATTTATTTGCGAGATG
GTTATCATTTTAATTATCTCCATGATCTATTAATATTCCGGAGTAGGTCGCGAATCGATACTAGTGTTTA
AACAGCCCCAATTAGATGGGTATACCCTAGGGGTTATGATAGTTATTGCTCAGCGGTGGCAGCAGCCAAC
TCAGCTTCCTTTCGGGCTTTGTTAGCAGCCGGATCTTCTAGGCTCAAGCAGTGATCAGATCCAGACATGA
TAAGATACATTGATGAGTTTGGACAAACCACAACTAGAATGCAGTGAAAAAAATGCTTTATTTGTGAAAT
TTGTGATGCTATTGCTTTATTTGTAACCATTATAAGCTGCAATAAACAAGTTAACAACAACAATTGCATT
CATTTTATGTTTCAGGTTCAGGGGGAGGTGTGGGAGGTTTTTTAAAGCAAGTAAAACCTCTACAAATGTG
GTATGGCTGATTATGATCCTCTAGTACTTCTCGACAAGCTTGGTACCGCATGTCAGTGGTGGTGGTGGTG
GTGCTCGAGTGCGGCCGCAAGCTTATATTCCCCAGAACATCAGGTTAATGGCGTTAAATAGTCTCATCGT
CGCTCATATCCCAAATCTCAGCCGCCTGCGTTTCCTGGTGGAGCAGAGTCAGTCCGGTCAGGTCTTCCAG
GAAGCTGTGTGAAGAGTTGAACACCTTAGCCAGGAAGTTGAAGCCTTCGCGCTCGTACTGGTCCAGGACC
TTGCTGGAGCAGGCGGTGCACTTGTCGAAAGCCAGGCTGACGGGCAGCACGTTGTCGAAACGGGACAGGA
ATCCGCGGATCTGGTGAGGCACCAGGCCCAGTGAAGTGGGAGGCTCGTTCATTCTGTCGTCTGAAGAGCT
GGCGATAGCGTAACCTCCTTCTGGGTGTTGCAGGACAGACACCATCAGCTCCACAGCCAGAGCGCCAGCG
ATGACAGCCAGACCGGGCCTTGACACGGTGCACTGCTGGTCCAGAGTACGGTCGCGGGTAGAGTCGCCTG
GGGCCACCACGTCGTTGCAGAAGTAGCAACCCAGCTTGTATCCGGGGATGTTAGCGAACAGGGATGAACC
CAGCAGGTCAGCAGAGGCGACTGGGTGGTTGGGGCACAGGTCACCAGCTCCCTGCTGCTTGGGCTTCTTC
AGACCGTGACGCATGACCACGAAGGTGTCGAATCCCAGAGCGGCGTTGATGACCAGCTTGCGCTTTGAAG
CAGCGATGACGGCAGGCAGCCAGCGGGATTCCCTAGTGTCCATCAGCAGGAAGACCACGTCGTGGCTCTC
GATCAGCTGTTCCAGCTGCTCCACGTCCCTGCGAGCCTGCTCCAGGGTGACAGAGCTGAAGTTCACAGGG
TGACCTGGCATGGGGATGGACATGTTGAATCCTCTGGCGTTGACACCAGGGAAAATCTTTTGCAGCCTGT
CAGCGGCAGCCAGAGCCTTTGGCTTGCCACCTCCCAGGCAGTCCTCGAACTCGTACAGAGGCTGACGCAC
TGGGTTGCTGTAGCTGATCTTGGCGTTGTCCACGAAGGTGATGTGTCTCACGCCCCAACCCATCAGAGTC
CTGGCGACGTTGCATCCCAGGGTTCCAGCACCCAGCAGCAGGCACTTCACGGACACCACCTTGTCCAGGT
CCAGAGTGGGGACCAGTCTCCAGCACATCAGCTTCAGGTTCAGGTCCACGGATGATTCAGCCAGACGCTT
TGGGTCCATGCACTCAGACAGGTTCACCATGCGGGGGCCCATGCCACCCTTCTGGTTCTTTTCCCAACCG
ACGGCCTTAGGGCAGTCTGGGCTGAAAGCCATTTCAGGCAGCTTCACCTCGAAGATGATGGAGTGGGCGA
CGTCCCTAGCACCCTGCATGGTTCTGTCCCTGAAGCAGACCACCTCCACGGACTGGAAAGAGCTGGACCA
ACGGTGGGCAGCCAGGACCAGGAAGTTGCGCAGTGGCCATCCAGGGTACTGAGCGAGGTTGCAAGGGTCG
TACACACCGATAGTGATCTTGGTACGCTGTCCCTGGAAGAAGTCTGAGTAGTGCTTCAGCAGGGACACCA
GCACCATGTTTTCGTCGTACTTGATCAGGAAGTATGGCAGAGCAGTCACACCCTCGGTCTGGCACAGGTT
GTCGTAGGCGCATTCCAGAGCCTCGATCTGCTTCAGGCTGAACCTCTGGTCCAGTCCGACAGGTCCTTGG
ATCAGTGGCAGGGATTCAGGCAGGCACAGGGCAGGGTAGCAGAACCAGTAGTAGAAGTGGTACTTCTTCA
GGTCAGCGAAAGTCAGCAGCAGGAACTTGTTCAGCAGCACTGGGTTCTCCAGGGCGGTTCCTGACTTGAT
AGATTCCCAGATTTCGTTGGCAGCCTGTTCCAGCAGCAGCTTCTTGTCAGCAGTCTTGAAGCTCTCCAGA
GTGTTGGTGTTGTACAGAGTGCCGATAGCTGGGCAGCATCTGGCTGGAGTTGGAGCGCTCATGTCGAAAG
CGGAGAACTCCAGGGTCAGCCTGGCAGGCAGGCCAGCGGAGTCACCGTTGTAGTAGTAGCCCTTGATGTC
CTTTGGAGCTTCGTCCAGCCTGTACTCGTTCAGCTTCTTCTGAGTCAGTTCATGCCAGAATCCGACATCG
AGTGCCGAGGAGAACGGGGCGAATTGGAGTTTAGACAAGCCAGGGTCACCAGTAGCCGCTGCCATGGTTT
CGGACCGGGATCCGTCGCCCGATGGTGGGACGGTATGAATAATCCGGAATATTTATAGGTTTTTTTATTA
CAAAACTGTTACGAAAACAGTAAAATACTTATTTATTTGCGAGATGGTTATCATTTTAATTATCTCCATG
ATCTATTA
Features (pLannotate 1.2.2; 47 found; start..end, strand, type, name):
     88..137     -  CDS            SET1 (fragment): solubility-enhancement tag derived from T7 phage gene 10B
    166..300     -  polyA_signal   SV40 poly(A) signal: SV40 polyadenylation signal
    323..406     -  CDS            large T antigen (fragment): large T antigen from SV40 (simian virus 40)
    444..461     -  CDS            9xHis (fragment): 9xHis affinity tag
    481..513     -  CDS            ccdB (fragment): CcdB, a bacterial toxin that poisons DNA gyrase; ccdB; Plasmids containing the ccdB gene cannot be propagated in standard E. coli strains.
    515..1339    -  CDS            ATG5: ATG5_HUMAN - Also known as APG5L, ASP. Experimental evidence at protein level: Swiss-Prot protein existence level 1. (Microbial infection) May act as a proviral factor. In association with ATG12, negatively regulates the innate antiviral immune response by impairing the type I IFN production pathway upon vesicular stomatitis virus (VSV) infection (PubMed:17709747). Required for the translation of incoming hepatitis C virus (HCV) RNA and, thereby, for initiation of HCV replication, but not required once infection is established (PubMed:19666601). From Homo sapiens (Human).
   1373..1402    -  CDS            10xHis: 10xHis affinity tag
   1461..1552    -  promoter       polyhedrin promoter: polh from Autographa californica; promoter for the baculovirus polyhedrin gene
   1712..1740    +  promoter       Pc promoter: intI1 (promoter lies within the coding sequence); class 1 integron promoter
   1929..2462    +  CDS            GmR: gentamycin acetyltransferase; aacC1; confers resistance to gentamycin
   2529..2753    +  mobile_element Tn7R: mini-Tn7 element (right end of the Tn7 transposon) Tn7
   2821..2872    +  misc_feature   bom (fragment): basis of mobility region from pBR322
   3058..3646    -  rep_origin     ori: high-copy-number ColE1/pMB1/pBR322/pUC origin of replication
   3768..4583    +  CDS            KanR: aminoglycoside phosphotransferase; aph(3')-Ia; confers resistance to kanamycin in bacteria or G418 (Geneticin®) in eukaryotes
   4589..4620    +  CDS            rop (fragment): Rop protein, which maintains plasmids at low copy number; rop
   4628..4755    -  rep_origin     f1 ori (fragment) (sequence partly withheld): f1 bacteriophage origin of replication; arrow indicates direction of (+) strand synthesis
   4939..5104    +  mobile_element Tn7L: mini-Tn7 element (left end of the Tn7 transposon) Tn7
   5186..5235    -  CDS            SET1 (fragment): solubility-enhancement tag derived from T7 phage gene 10B
   5264..5398    -  polyA_signal   SV40 poly(A) signal: SV40 polyadenylation signal
   5421..5504    -  CDS            large T antigen (fragment): large T antigen from SV40 (simian virus 40)
   5542..5559    -  CDS            9xHis (fragment): 9xHis affinity tag
   5579..5611    -  CDS            ccdB (fragment): CcdB, a bacterial toxin that poisons DNA gyrase; ccdB; Plasmids containing the ccdB gene cannot be propagated in standard E. coli strains.
   5655..5675    -  CDS            TEV site: tobacco etch virus (TEV) protease recognition and cleavage site
   5688..6404    -  CDS            mEGFP: mEGFP is a basic (constitutively fluorescent) green fluorescent protein published in 2002, derived from Aequorea victoria. It has moderate acid sensitivity.
   6420..8240    -  CDS            ATG16L1: A16L1_HUMAN - Also known as APG16L. Experimental evidence at protein level: Swiss-Prot protein existence level 1. Plays an essential role in autophagy: interacts with ATG12- ATG5 to mediate the conjugation of phosphatidylethanolamine (PE) to LC3 (MAP1LC3A, MAP1LC3B or MAP1LC3C), to produce a membrane-bound activated form of LC3 named LC3-II. Thereby, controls the elongation of the nascent autophagosomal membrane (PubMed:24553140, PubMed:23376921, PubMed:24954904, PubMed:27273576, PubMed:23392225). Regulates mitochondrial antiviral signaling (MAVS)-dependent type I interferon (IFN-I) production
   8296..8387    -  promoter       polyhedrin promoter: polh from Autographa californica; promoter for the baculovirus polyhedrin gene
   8481..8530    -  CDS            SET1 (fragment): solubility-enhancement tag derived from T7 phage gene 10B
   8559..8693    -  polyA_signal   SV40 poly(A) signal: SV40 polyadenylation signal
   8716..8799    -  CDS            large T antigen (fragment): large T antigen from SV40 (simian virus 40)
   8837..8854    -  CDS            9xHis (fragment): 9xHis affinity tag
   8874..8906    -  CDS            ccdB (fragment): CcdB, a bacterial toxin that poisons DNA gyrase; ccdB; Plasmids containing the ccdB gene cannot be propagated in standard E. coli strains.
   8908..9327    -  CDS            ATG12: ATG12_HUMAN - Also known as APG12, APG12L. Experimental evidence at protein level: Swiss-Prot protein existence level 1. (Microbial infection) May act as a proviral factor. In association with ATG5, negatively regulates the innate antiviral immune response by impairing the type I IFN production pathway upon vesicular stomatitis virus (VSV) infection (PubMed:17709747). Required for the translation of incoming hepatitis C virus (HCV) RNA and, thereby, for the initiation of HCV replication, but not required once infection is established (PubMed:19666601). From Homo sapiens (Human).
   9383..9474    -  promoter       polyhedrin promoter: polh from Autographa californica; promoter for the baculovirus polyhedrin gene
   9568..9617    -  CDS            SET1 (fragment): solubility-enhancement tag derived from T7 phage gene 10B
   9646..9780    -  polyA_signal   SV40 poly(A) signal: SV40 polyadenylation signal
   9803..9886    -  CDS            large T antigen (fragment): large T antigen from SV40 (simian virus 40)
   9924..9941    -  CDS            9xHis (fragment): 9xHis affinity tag
   9961..9993    -  CDS            ccdB (fragment): CcdB, a bacterial toxin that poisons DNA gyrase; ccdB; Plasmids containing the ccdB gene cannot be propagated in standard E. coli strains.
   9995..10654   -  CDS            ATG10: ATG10_HUMAN - Also known as APG10L. Experimental evidence at protein level: Swiss-Prot protein existence level 1. E2-like enzyme involved in autophagy. Acts as an E2-like enzyme that catalyzes the conjugation of ATG12 to ATG5. ATG12 conjugation to ATG5 is required for autophagy. Likely serves as an ATG5-recognition molecule. Not involved in ATG12 conjugation to ATG3 (By similarity). Plays a role in adenovirus-mediated cell lysis. From Homo sapiens (Human).
  10710..10801   -  promoter       polyhedrin promoter: polh from Autographa californica; promoter for the baculovirus polyhedrin gene
  10895..10944   -  CDS            SET1 (fragment): solubility-enhancement tag derived from T7 phage gene 10B
  10973..11107   -  polyA_signal   SV40 poly(A) signal: SV40 polyadenylation signal
  11130..11213   -  CDS            large T antigen (fragment): large T antigen from SV40 (simian virus 40)
  11251..11268   -  CDS            9xHis (fragment): 9xHis affinity tag
  11288..11320   -  CDS            ccdB (fragment): CcdB, a bacterial toxin that poisons DNA gyrase; ccdB; Plasmids containing the ccdB gene cannot be propagated in standard E. coli strains.
  11322..13430   -  CDS            ATG7: ATG7_HUMAN - Also known as APG7L. Experimental evidence at protein level: Swiss-Prot protein existence level 1. E1-like activating enzyme involved in the 2 ubiquitin-like systems required for cytoplasm to vacuole transport (Cvt) and autophagy. Activates ATG12 for its conjugation with ATG5 as well as the ATG8 family proteins for their conjugation with phosphatidylethanolamine. Both systems are needed for the ATG8 association to Cvt vesicles and autophagosomes membranes. Required for autophagic death induced by caspase-8 inhibition. Required for mitophagy which contributes to regulate mitochondr
  13486..13577   -  promoter       polyhedrin promoter: polh from Autographa californica; promoter for the baculovirus polyhedrin gene
