[The description below was written by a language model from this plasmid's Addgene catalogue record and pLannotate feature annotations shown in this document.]
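Description:
10xHis-TEV-ATG5_ATG7_ATG10_ATG12_ATG16L1-TEV-mGFP-StrepII is a multigene baculovirus transfer plasmid built on the pGBdest backbone for co-expressing the human autophagy "E3-like" ATG12–ATG5-ATG16L1 complex in insect cells. It is propagated in E. coli from a high-copy ColE1/pUC-type origin under combined kanamycin (aph(3')-Ia) and gentamicin (aacC1) selection. The Tn7L and Tn7R ends indicate that the expression cassettes, together with the gentamicin marker, are designed to be transposed into a baculoviral bacmid, while the origin and KanR lie in the segment outside the mini-Tn7 element. The catalogue gives a total size of 12,834 bp, whereas the sequenced record is 13,583 nt; the record does not explain this difference.

The payload is five tandem cassettes in the same orientation, each with its own polyhedrin promoter, which drives strong very-late expression in baculovirus-infected cells, and its own SV40 polyadenylation signal. The open reading frames are insect-codon-optimised human genes: ATG5 with an N-terminal 10xHis tag and TEV cleavage site, untagged ATG7, ATG10 and ATG12, and ATG16L1 fused at its C-terminus to monomeric EGFP. The catalogue lists the downstream elements as a linker, TEV site and StrepII tag; the annotation places the TEV site after mEGFP and does not pick up the StrepII tag. Short ccdB, 9xHis, SET1 and large T antigen fragments repeated after each gene look like incidental matches to shared cassette scaffold sequence rather than functional parts.

Co-expressing the E1-like ATG7 and E2-like ATG10 lets ATG12 be covalently conjugated to ATG5 inside the insect cell, and the conjugate then assembles with ATG16L1. This yields a fluorescent, affinity-purifiable complex, which the associated publication title suggests was used to study LC3 lipidation.
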