Addgene plasmid #169077: autophagy E3(mGFP)-like enzyme)
Purpose: Insect codon optimized ATG genes (excluded tags): 10xHis-TEV-ATG5, ATG7, ATG10, ATG12 and ATG16L1-GFP-TEV-StrepII
Depositing lab: Sascha Martens. Depositing organization: University of Vienna. Publication: A PI3K-WIPI2 positive feedback loop allosterically activates LC3 lipidation in autophagy. Fracchiolla D, Chang C, Hurley JH, Martens S. J Cell Biol. 2020 Jul 6;219(7). pii: 151802. doi: 10.1083/jcb.201912098. PubMed 32437499.
Backbone
  Vector backbone: pGBdest
  Backbone manufacturer: Vienna Biocenter Core Facilities GmbH, Vienna, Austria (Protech)
  Backbone size w/o insert (bp): 4958
  Total vector size (bp): 12834
  Vector type: Bacterial Expression, Insect Expression
Growth in bacteria
  Bacterial resistance: Kanamycin and Gentamicin, 50 & 10 μg/mL
  Growth temperature: 37°C
  Growth strain: DH5alpha
  Copy number: Unknown
Gene/Insert 1
  Gene/Insert name: ATG5 (alt name: ASP; APG5; APG5L; hAPG5; SCAR25; APG5-LIKE)
  Species: H. sapiens (human)
  Insert size (bp): 894
  GenBank ID: 9474 NC_000006.12
  Entrez Gene: ATG5 (a.k.a. APG5, APG5-LIKE, APG5L, ASP, SCAR25, hAPG5)
  Promoter: Polyhedrin promoter
  Tag / fusion protein: HIS10 Tag, TEV cleavage site (N terminal on insert)
  Cloning method: Gateway Cloning
  Sequencing primers: 5′ GGCGGTGAAAACCTGTATTTC; 3′ TTAGTCCGTAGGTTGGGGAAT
Gene/Insert 2
  Gene/Insert name: ATG7 (alt name: GSA7; APG7L; APG7-LIKE)
  Species: H. sapiens (human)
  Insert size (bp): 2112
  GenBank ID: 10533 NC_000003.12
  Entrez Gene: ATG7 (a.k.a. APG7-LIKE, APG7L, GSA7, SCAR31)
  Promoter: Polyhedrin promoter
  Cloning method: Gateway Cloning
  Sequencing primers: 5′ ATGGCAGCGGCTACTGGTGAC; 3′ AGCGACGATGAGACTATTTAA
Gene/Insert 3
  Gene/Insert name: ATG10 (alt name: APG10; APG10L; pp12616)
  Species: H. sapiens (human)
  Insert size (bp): 663
  GenBank ID: 83734 NC_000005.10
  Entrez Gene: ATG10 (a.k.a. APG10, APG10L, pp12616)
  Promoter: Polyhedrin promoter
  Cloning method: Gateway Cloning
  Sequencing primers: 5′ ATGGAGGAGGACGAGTTCATC; 3′ TTAGGGCACGTTTCTTTCGTC
Gene/Insert 4
  Gene/Insert name: ATG12 (alt name: APG12; FBR93; APG12L; HAPG12)
  Species: H. sapiens (human)
  Insert size (bp): 423
  GenBank ID: 9140 NC_000005.10
  Entrez Gene: ATG12 (a.k.a. APG12, APG12L, FBR93, HAPG12)
  Promoter: Polyhedrin promoter
  Cloning method: Gateway Cloning
  Sequencing primers: 5′ ATGGCCGAAGAGCCCCAGAGC; 3′ TTAGCCCCACGCTTGTGATTT
Gene/Insert 5
  Gene/Insert name: ATG16 (alt name: IBD10; WDR30; APG16L; ATG16A; ATG16L)
  Species: H. sapiens (human)
  Insert size (bp): 1881
  GenBank ID: 55054 NC_000002.12
  Entrez Gene: ATG16L1 (a.k.a. APG16L, ATG16A, ATG16L, IBD10, WDR30)
  Promoter: Polyhedrin promoter
  Tag / fusion protein: GFP tag, GGlinker, TEV cleavage site. StrepII (C terminal on insert)
  Cloning method: Gateway Cloning
  Sequencing primers: 5′ ATGAGCAGCGGTTTGAGGGCG; 3′ GCGGTGCTCTGGGCTCAATAC
Resource information
  A portion of this plasmid was derived from a plasmid made by: Vienna Biocenter Core Facilities GmbH, Vienna, Austria (Protech)
Terms and licenses: Academic/Nonprofit Terms; Industry Terms: Not Available to Industry
Depositor comments: Internal construct reference: SMC-1100
How to cite: 10xHis-TEV-ATG5_ATG7_ATG10_ATG12_ATG16L1-TEV-mGFP-StrepII (Human autophagy E3(mGFP)-like enzyme) was a gift from Sascha Martens (Addgene plasmid # 169077 ; http://n2t.net/addgene:169077 ; RRID:Addgene_169077)
